>Addgene plasmid #200245 | sgRNA3_8xCTS-ECFP-pA | addgene full sequence | sequence record 396824 | Addgene NGS Result
GTCCAACCCGGTAAGACACGACTTATCGCCACTGGCAGCAGCCACTGGTAACAGGATTAGCAGAGCGAGG
TATGTAGGCGGTGCTACAGAGTTCTTGAAGTGGTGGCCTAACTACGGCTACACTAGAAGAACAGTATTTG
GTATCTGCGCTCTGCTGAAGCCAGTTACCTTCGGAAAAAGAGTTGGTAGCTCTTGATCCGGCAAACAAAC
CACCGCTGGTAGCGGTGGTTTTTTTGTTTGCAAGCAGCAGATTACGCGCAGAAAAAAAGGATCTCAAGAA
GATCCTTTGATCTTTTCTACGGGGTCTGACGCTCAGTGGAACGAAAACTCACGTTAAGGGATTTTGGTCA
TGAGATTATCAAAAAGGATCTTCACCTAGATCCTTTTAAATTAAAAATGAAGTTTTAAATCAATCTAAAG
TATATATGAGTAAACTTGGTCTGACAGTTACCAATGCTTAATCAGTGAGGCACCTATCTCAGCGATCTGT
CTATTTCGTTCATCCATAGTTGCCTGACTCCCCGTCGTGTAGATAACTACGATACGGGAGGGCTTACCAT
CTGGCCCCAGTGCTGCAATGATACCGCGAGACCCACGCTCACCGGCTCCAGATTTATCAGCAATAAACCA
GCCAGCCGGAAGGGCCGAGCGCAGAAGTGGTCCTGCAACTTTATCCGCCTCCATCCAGTCTATTAATTGT
TGCCGGGAAGCTAGAGTAAGTAGTTCGCCAGTTAATAGTTTGCGCAACGTTGTTGCCATTGCTACAGGCA
TCGTGGTGTCACGCTCGTCGTTTGGTATGGCTTCATTCAGCTCCGGTTCCCAACGATCAAGGCGAGTTAC
ATGATCCCCCATGTTGTGCAAAAAAGCGGTTAGCTCCTTCGGTCCTCCGATCGTTGTCAGAAGTAAGTTG
GCCGCAGTGTTATCACTCATGGTTATGGCAGCACTGCATAATTCTCTTACTGTCATGCCATCCGTAAGAT
GCTTTTCTGTGACTGGTGAGTACTCAACCAAGTCATTCTGAGAATAGTGTATGCGGCGACCGAGTTGCTC
TTGCCCGGCGTCAATACGGGATAATACCGCGCCACATAGCAGAACTTTAAAAGTGCTCATCATTGGAAAA
CGTTCTTCGGGGCGAAAACTCTCAAGGATCTTACCGCTGTTGAGATCCAGTTCGATGTAACCCACTCGTG
CACCCAACTGATCTTCAGCATCTTTTACTTTCACCAGCGTTTCTGGGTGAGCAAAAACAGGAAGGCAAAA
TGCCGCAAAAAAGGGAATAAGGGCGACACGGAAATGTTGAATACTCATACTCTTCCTTTTTCAATATTAT
TGAAGCATTTATCAGGGTTATTGTCTCATGAGCGGATACATATTTGAATGTATTTAGAAAAATAAACAAA
TAGGGGTTCCGCGCACATTTCCCCGAAAAGTGCCACCTG
[124 nt withheld, positions 1440-1563]
C
[91 nt withheld, positions 1565-1655]
A
[49 nt withheld, positions 1657-1705]
CCTTTGACGTTGGAGTCCACGTTCTTT
[37 nt withheld, positions 1733-1769]
ACCCTATCTCGGTCTATTCTTTTGATTTATAAGGGATTTTGCCGATTTCGGCCTATTGGTTAAAAAATGA
GCTGATTTAACAAAAATTTAACGCGAATTTTAACAAAATATTAACGCTTACAATTTGCCATTCGCCATTC
AGGCTGCGCAACTGTTGGGAAGGGCGATCGGTGCGGGCCTCTTCGCTATTACGCCAGCCCAAGCTACCAT
GATAAGTAAGTAATATTAAGGTACGGGAGGTACTTGGAGCGGCCGCAATAAATATCTTTATTTTCATTAC
ATCTGTGTGTTGGTTTTTTGTGTGAATCGATAGTACTAACATACGCTCTCCATCAAAACAAAACGAAACA
AAACAAACTAGCAAAATAGGCTGTCCCCAGTGCAAGTGCAGGTGCCAGAACATTTCTCTATCGATAGCTA
GCACTAGTCCCGAGGCGGGAATAATGTCATGTTAATATTTTCATAGCCGGAGGCGGGAATAATGTCATGG
AGCTCCTACTGACCCTACTAGTCCCGAGGCGGGAATAATGTCATGTTAATATTTTCATAGCCGGAGGCGG
GAATAATGTCATGGAGCTCTCTAGGGGCCCACTAGTCCCGAGGCGGGAATAATGTCATGTTAATATTTTC
ATAGCCGGAGGCGGGAATAATGTCATGGAGCTCCTACTGACCCTACTAGTCCCGAGGCGGGAATAATGTC
ATGTTAATATTTTCATAGCCGGAGGCGGGAATAATGTCATGGAGCTCTCTAGACTAGCGGGGGGCTATAA
AAGGGGGTGGGGGCGTTCGTCCTGCTATCTAGCGTCGCGTTGACCATGGTGAGCAAGGGCGAGGAGCTGT
TCACCGGGGTGGTGCCCATCCTGGTCGAGCTGGACGGCGACGTAAACGGCCACAAGTTCAGCGTGTCCGG
CGAGGGCGAGGGCGATGCCACCTACGGCAAGCTGACCCTGAAGTTCATCTGCACCACCGGCAAGCTGCCC
GTGCCCTGGCCCACCCTCGTGACCACCCTGACCTGGGGCGTGCAGTGCTTCGCCCGCTACCCCGACCACA
TGAAGCAGCACGACTTCTTCAAGTCCGCCATGCCCGAAGGCTACGTCCAGGAGCGCACCATCTTCTTCAA
GGACGACGGCAACTACAAGACCCGCGCCGAGGTGAAGTTCGAGGGCGACACCCTGGTGAACCGCATCGAG
CTGAAGGGCATCGACTTCAAGGAGGACGGCAACATCCTGGGGCACAAGCTGGAGTACAACGCCATCAGCG
ACAACGTCTATATCACCGCCGACAAGCAGAAGAACGGCATCAAGGCCAACTTCAAGATCCGCCACAACAT
CGAGGACGGCAGCGTGCAGCTCGCCGACCACTACCAGCAGAACACCCCCATCGGCGACGGCCCCGTGCTG
CTGCCCGACAACCACTACCTGAGCACCCAGTCCAAGCTGAGCAAAGACCCCAACGAGAAGCGCGATCACA
TGGTCCTGCTGGAGTTCGTGACCGCCGCCGGGATCACTCTCGGCATGGACGAGCTGTACAAGTAAGGCCG
GCCGCTTCGAGCAGACATGATAAGATACATTGATGAGTTTGGACAAACCACAACTAGAATGCAGTGAAAA
AAATGCTTTATTTGTGAAATTTGTGATGCTATTGCTTTATTTGTAACCATTATAAGCTGCAATAAACAAG
TTAACAACAACAATTGCATTCATTTTATGTTTCAGGTTCAGGGGGAGGTGTGGGAGGTTTTTTAAAGCAA
GTAAAACCTCTACAAATGTGGTAAAATCGATAAGGATCGAGTATGTCGACCGATGCCCTTGAGAGCCTTC
AACCCAGTCAGCTCCTTCCGGTGGGCGCGGGGCATGACTATCGTCGCCGCACTTATGACTGTCTTCTTTA
TCATGCAACTCGTAGGACAGGTGCCGGCAGCGCTCTTCCGCTTCCTCGCTCACTGACTCGCTGCGCTCGG
TCGTTCGGCTGCGGCGAGCGGTATCAGCTCACTCAAAGGCGGTAATACGGTTATCCACAGAATCAGGGGA
TAACGCAGGAAAGAACATGTGAGCAAAAGGCCAGCAAAAGGCCAGGAACCGTAAAAAGGCCGCGTTGCTG
GCGTTTTTCCATAGGCTCCGCCCCCCTGACGAGCATCACAAAAATCGACGCTCAAGTCAGAGGTGGCGAA
ACCCGACAGGACTATAAAGATACCAGGCGTTTCCCCCTGGAAGCTCCCTCGTGCGCTCTCCTGTTCCGAC
CCTGCCGCTTACCGGATACCTGTCCGCCTTTCTCCCTTCGGGAAGCGTGGCGCTTTCTCATAGCTCACGC
TGTAGGTATCTCAGTTCGGTGTAGGTCGTTCGCTCCAAGCTGGGCTGTGTGCACGAACCCCCCGTTCAGC
CCGACCGCTGCGCCTTATCCGGTAACTATCGTCTTGA
Features (pLannotate 1.2.2; 11 found; start..end, strand, type, name):
    448..1308    -  CDS            AmpR: β-lactamase; bla; confers resistance to ampicillin, carbenicillin, and related antibiotics
   1309..1413    -  promoter       AmpR promoter: bla
   1440..1868    +  rep_origin     f1 ori (sequence partly withheld): f1 bacteriophage origin of replication; arrow indicates direction of (+) strand synthesis
   1900..1967    -  CDS            lacZα (fragment): LacZα fragment of β-galactosidase; lacZ fragment
   2029..2073    +  polyA_signal   poly(A) signal (fragment): synthetic polyadenylation signal
   2087..2178    +  misc_feature   pause site: RNA polymerase II transcriptional pause signal from the human α2 globin gene
   2585..3304    +  CDS            mCerulean: enhanced monomeric variant of CFP (Rizzo et al., 2004) mammalian codon-optimized
   3330..3451    -  polyA_signal   SV40 poly(A) signal: SV40 polyadenylation signal
   3474..3542    -  CDS            large T antigen (fragment): large T antigen from SV40 (simian virus 40)
   3564..3695    +  CDS            TcR (fragment): tetracycline efflux protein; tet; confers resistance to tetracycline
   3875..277     -  rep_origin     ori (across the origin): high-copy-number ColE1/pMB1/pBR322/pUC origin of replication
