[The description below was written by a language model from this plasmid's Addgene catalogue record and pLannotate feature annotations shown in this document.]
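Description:
sgRNA3_8xCTS-ECFP-pA is a 4.2 kb mammalian reporter plasmid built on the P2-ECFP-pA backbone and intended for transient transfection. It is propagated in E. coli at high copy from a ColE1/pUC-type origin and selected with ampicillin through a β-lactamase gene driven by its native bla promoter. An f1 phage origin is also present. Short fragments annotated as lacZα, tetracycline resistance and SV40 large T antigen appear to be non-functional remnants of earlier cloning steps.

The payload is a synthetic insert, sgRNA3_8xCTS, placed upstream of a cyan fluorescent protein coding sequence. The catalogue calls this ECFP, while the automated annotation matched it to the closely related mCerulean variant. The name indicates eight copies of a CRISPR target site recognised by the guide designated sgRNA3. This array presumably lies in the unannotated stretch between the upstream insulating elements and the fluorescent protein gene. The record does not identify a promoter there, so any minimal promoter accompanying the target sites is not stated. Upstream of this region sit a synthetic poly(A) signal fragment and the human α2-globin RNA polymerase II pause site, a combination commonly used to block read-through transcription from the backbone and keep reporter background low. An SV40 poly(A) signal follows the reporter, although it is annotated on the opposite strand.

Given the associated work on RNA-sensing guide RNAs that modulate CRISPR transcriptional activators, the plasmid likely serves as a fluorescent readout. In that arrangement, a dCas9-based activator recruited by the matching guide to the target site array would switch on cyan fluorescence. It is the third in a set of such reporters, which likely allows different guides to be assayed separately.
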