Addgene plasmid #200245: sgRNA3_8xCTS-ECFP-pA
Purpose: Mammalian transfections; 8xCTS-ECFP reporter construct 3
Depositing lab: Tatjana Sauka-Spengler. Depositing organization: University of Oxford. Publication: Specific Modulation of CRISPR Transcriptional Activators through RNA-Sensing Guide RNAs in Mammalian Cells and Zebrafish Embryos. Pelea O, Mayes S, Ferry QRV, Fulga TA, Sauka-Spengler T. bioRxiv 2023.05.08.539738 10.1101/2023.05.08.539738.
Backbone
  Vector backbone: P2-ECFP-pA (Addgene #26280)
  Vector type: Mammalian Expression
Growth in bacteria
  Bacterial resistance: Ampicillin, 100 μg/mL
  Growth temperature: 37°C
  Growth strain: DH5alpha
  Copy number: High Copy
Gene/Insert
  Gene/Insert name: sgRNA3_8xCTS
  Species: Synthetic
  Cloning method: Restriction Enzyme; 5′ cloning site Unknown (unknown if destroyed); 3′ cloning site Unknown (unknown if destroyed)
  Sequencing primers: 3′ caccaccccggtgaacagctc
Terms and licenses: Academic/Nonprofit Terms; Industry Terms: Not Available to Industry
Depositor comments: Please visit https://www.biorxiv.org/content/10.1101/2023.05.08.539738v1 for bioRxiv preprint.
How to cite: sgRNA3_8xCTS-ECFP-pA was a gift from Tatjana Sauka-Spengler (Addgene plasmid # 200245 ; http://n2t.net/addgene:200245 ; RRID:Addgene_200245)
